>Addgene plasmid #100939 | LLP250 pEF1a-TALE-SunTag | addgene full sequence | sequence record 206121 | Addgene NGS Result
GTCGACGGATCGGGAGATCTCCCGATCCCCTATGGTGCACTCTCAGTACAATCTGCTCTGATGCCGCATA
GTTAAGCCAGTATCTGCTCCCTGCTTGTGTGTTGGAGGTCGCTGAGTAGTGCGCGAGCAAAATTTAAGCT
ACAACAAGGCAAGGCTTGACCGACAATTGCATGAAGAATCTGCTTAGGGTTAGGCGTTTTGCGTGCAAAG
ATGGATAAAGTTTTAAACAGAGAGGAATCTTTGCAGCTAATGGACCTTCTAGGTCTTGAAAGGAGTGGGA
ATTGGCTCCGGTGCCCGTCAGTGGGCAGAGCGCACATCGCCCACAGTCCCCGAGAAGTTGGGGGGAGGGG
TCGGCAATTGAACCGGTGCCTAGAGAAGGTGGCGCGGGGTAAACTGGGAAAGTGATGTCGTGTACTGGCT
CCGCCTTTTTCCCGAGGGTGGGGGAGAACCGTATATAAGTGCAGTAGTCGCCGTGAACGTTCTTTTTCGC
AACGGGTTTGCCGCCAGAACACAGGTAAGTGCCGTGTGTGGTTCCCGCGGGCCTGGCCTCTTTACGGGTT
ATGGCCCTTGCGTGCCTTGAATTACTTCCACCTGGCTGCAGTACGTGATTCTTGATCCCGAGCTTCGGGT
TGGAAGTGGGTGGGAGAGTTCGAGGCCTTGCGCTTAAGGAGCCCCTTCGCCTCGTGCTTGAGTTGAGGCC
TGGCCTGGGCGCTGGGGCCGCCGCGTGCGAATCTGGTGGCACCTTCGCGCCTGTCTCGCTGCTTTCGATA
AGTCTCTAGCCATTTAAAATTTTTGATGACCTGCTGCGACGCTTTTTTTCTGGCAAGATAGTCTTGTAAA
TGCGGGCCAAGATCTGCACACTGGTATTTCGGTTTTTGGGGCCGCGGGCGGCGACGGGGCCCGTGCGTCC
CAGCGCACATGTTCGGCGAGGCGGGGCCTGCGAGCGCGGCCACCGAGAATCGGACGGGGGTAGTCTCAAG
CTGGCCGGCCTGCTCTGGTGCCTGGCCTCGCGCCGCCGTGTATCGCCCCGCCCTGGGCGGCAAGGCTGGC
CCGGTCGGCACCAGTTGCGTGAGCGGAAAGATGGCCGCTTCCCGGCCCTGCTGCAGGGAGCTCAAAATGG
AGGACGCGGCGCTCGGGAGAGCGGGCGGGTGAGTCACCCACACAAAGGAAAAGGGCCTTTCCGTCCTCAG
CCGTCGCTTCATGTGACTCCACGGAGTACCGGGCGCCGTCCAGGCACCTCGATTAGTTCTCGAGCTTTTG
GAGTACGTCGTCTTTAGGTTGGGGGGAGGGGTTTTATGCGATGGAGTTTCCCCACACTGAGTGGGTGGAG
ACTGAAGTTAGGCCAGCTTGGCACTTGATGTAATTCTCCTTGGAATTTGCCCTTTTTGAGTTTGGATCTT
GGTTCATTCTCAAGCCTCAGACAGTGGTTCAAAGTTTTTTTCTTCCATTTCAGGTGTCGTGACGTACGGC
CACCATGTACCCCTATGACGTGCCTGATTACGCCGCTTATCCTTACGATGTGCCCGACTATGCAGCCTAC
CCATACGATGTGCCCGACTACGCCGCAATGGCCCCAAAGAAGAAGCGGAAGGTCGGTATCCACGGAGTCC
CAGCAGCCGTAGATTTGAGAACTTTGGGATATTCACAGCAGCAGCAGGAAAAGATCAAGCCCAAAGTGAG
GTCGACAGTCGCGCAGCATCACGAAGCCCTGGTGGGTCATGGGTTTACACATGCCCACATCGTAGCCTTG
TCGCAGCACCCTGCAGCCCTTGGCACGGTCGCCGTCAAGTACCAGGACATGATTGCGGCGTTGCCGGAAG
CCACACATGAGGCGATCGTCGGTGTGGGGAAACAGTGGAGCGGAGCCCGCGCCCTTGAGGCCCTGTTGAC
GGTCGCGGGAGAGCTGAGAGGGCCTCCCCTTCAGCTGGACACGGGCCAGTTGCTGAAGATCGCGAAGCGG
GGAGGAGTCACGGCGGTCGAGGCGGTGCACGCGTGGCGCAATGCGCTCACGGGAGCACCCCTCAACCTGA
CAGAGACGCTGGCTGATGGGCGTCTCGGAGGCAGACCCGCACTGGAGTCAATTGTGGCCCAGCTTTCGAG
GCCGGACCCCGCGCTGGCCGCACTCACTAATGATCATCTTGTAGCGCTGGCCTGCCTCGGCGGACGACCC
GCCTTGGATGCGGTGAAGAAGGGGCTCCCGCACGCGCCTGCATTGATTAAGCGGACCAACAGAAGGATTC
CCGAGAGGACATCACATCGAGTGGCAGGTGGCGGAGGGTCTGGGGGAGGCGGTAGTCAGGCCAGCCCGAA
AAAGAAAAGAAAAGTGGGACGGGCGAAAGGAGGCGGTGGCTCAGGCGGTGGGGGAAGCGAAGAACTTTTG
AGCAAGAATTATCATCTTGAGAACGAAGTGGCTCGTCTTAAGAAAGGTTCTGGCAGTGGAGAAGAACTGC
TTTCAAAGAATTACCACCTGGAAAATGAGGTAGCTAGACTGAAAAAGGGGAGCGGAAGTGGGGAGGAGTT
GCTGAGCAAAAATTATCATTTGGAGAACGAAGTAGCACGACTAAAGAAAGGGTCCGGATCGGGTGAGGAG
TTACTCTCGAAAAATTATCATCTCGAAAACGAAGTGGCTCGGCTAAAAAAGGGCAGTGGTTCTGGAGAAG
AGCTATTATCTAAAAACTACCACCTCGAAAATGAGGTGGCACGCTTAAAAAAGGGAAGTGGCAGTGGTGA
AGAGCTACTATCCAAGAATTATCATCTTGAGAACGAGGTAGCGCGTTTGAAGAAGGGTTCCGGCTCAGGA
GAGGAACTGCTCTCGAAGAACTATCATCTTGAAAATGAGGTCGCTCGATTAAAAAAGGGATCGGGCAGTG
GTGAGGAACTACTTTCAAAGAATTACCACCTCGAAAACGAAGTAGCTCGATTAAAGAAAGGTTCAGGGTC
GGGTGAAGAATTACTGAGTAAAAATTATCATCTGGAAAATGAGGTAGCGAGACTAAAAAAGGGGAGTGGT
TCTGGCGAGGAATTGCTATCGAAAAATTATCATCTTGAGAACGAAGTTGCTAGGCTCAAAAAGTGAGGGG
GAGGCTAACTGGAATTAATTCGCTGTCTGCGAGGGCCAGCTGTTGGGGTGAGTACTCCCTCTCAAAAGCG
GGCATGACTTCTGCGCTAAGATTGTCAGTTTCCAAAAACGAGGAGGATTTGATATTCACCTGGCCCGCGG
TGATGCCTTTGAGGGTGGCCGCGTCCATCTGGTCAGAAAAGACAATCTTTTTGTTGTCAAGCTTGAGGTG
TGGCAGGCTTGAGATCTGGCCATACACTTGAGTGACAATGACATCCACTTTGCCTTTCTCTCCACAGGTG
TCCACTCCCAGGTCCAACTGCAGGTCGATTTAAATGGGAATTCCACAGCGGCCGCATGTCTAGATAACTG
ATCATAATCAGCCATACCACATTTGTAGAGGTTTTACTTGCTTTAAAAAACCTCCCACACCTCCCCCTGA
ACCTGAAACATAAAATGAATGCAATTGTTGTTGTTAACTTGTTTATTGCAGCTTATAATGGTTACAAATA
AAGCAATAGCATCACAAATTTCACAAATAAAGCATTTTTTTCACTGCATTCTAGTTGTGGTTTGTCCAAA
CTCATCAATGTATCTTAATGCGTCGAGTGCATTCTAGTTGTGGTTTGTCCAAACTCATCAATGTATCTTA
TCATGTCTGTATACCGTCGACCTCTAGCTAGAGCTTGGCGTAATCATGGTCATAGCTGTTTCCTGTGTGA
AATTGTTATCCGCTCACAATTCCACACAACATACGAGCCGGAAGCATAAAGTGTAAAGCCTGGGGTGCCT
AATGAGTGAGCTAACTCACATTAATTGCGTTGCGCTCACTGCCCGCTTTCCAGTCGGGAAACCTGTCGTG
CCAGCTGCATTAATGAATCGGCCAACGCGCGGGGAGAGGCGGTTTGCGTATTGGGCGCTCTTCCGCTTCC
TCGCTCACTGACTCGCTGCGCTCGGTCGTTCGGCTGCGGCGAGCGGTATCAGCTCACTCAAAGGCGGTAA
TACGGTTATCCACAGAATCAGGGGATAACGCAGGAAAGAACATGTGAGCAAAAGGCCAGCAAAAGGCCAG
GAACCGTAAAAAGGCCGCGTTGCTGGCGTTTTTCCATAGGCTCCGCCCCCCTGACGAGCATCACAAAAAT
CGACGCTCAAGTCAGAGGTGGCGAAACCCGACAGGACTATAAAGATACCAGGCGTTTCCCCCTGGAAGCT
CCCTCGTGCGCTCTCCTGTTCCGACCCTGCCGCTTACCGGATACCTGTCCGCCTTTCTCCCTTCGGGAAG
CGTGGCGCTTTCTCATAGCTCACGCTGTAGGTATCTCAGTTCGGTGTAGGTCGTTCGCTCCAAGCTGGGC
TGTGTGCACGAACCCCCCGTTCAGCCCGACCGCTGCGCCTTATCCGGTAACTATCGTCTTGAGTCCAACC
CGGTAAGACACGACTTATCGCCACTGGCAGCAGCCACTGGTAACAGGATTAGCAGAGCGAGGTATGTAGG
CGGTGCTACAGAGTTCTTGAAGTGGTGGCCTAACTACGGCTACACTAGAAGAACAGTATTTGGTATCTGC
GCTCTGCTGAAGCCAGTTACCTTCGGAAAAAGAGTTGGTAGCTCTTGATCCGGCAAACAAACCACCGCTG
GTAGCGGTGGTTTTTTTGTTTGCAAGCAGCAGATTACGCGCAGAAAAAAAGGATCTCAAGAAGATCCTTT
GATCTTTTCTACGGGGTCTGACGCTCAGTGGAACGAAAACTCACGTTAAGGGATTTTGGTCATGAGATTA
TCAAAAAGGATCTTCACCTAGATCCTTTTAAATTAAAAATGAAGTTTTAAATCAATCTAAAGTATATATG
AGTAAACTTGGTCTGACAGTTACCAATGCTTAATCAGTGAGGCACCTATCTCAGCGATCTGTCTATTTCG
TTCATCCATAGTTGCCTGACTCCCCGTCGTGTAGATAACTACGATACGGGAGGGCTTACCATCTGGCCCC
AGTGCTGCAATGATACCGCGAGACCCACGCTCACCGGCTCCAGATTTATCAGCAATAAACCAGCCAGCCG
GAAGGGCCGAGCGCAGAAGTGGTCCTGCAACTTTATCCGCCTCCATCCAGTCTATTAATTGTTGCCGGGA
AGCTAGAGTAAGTAGTTCGCCAGTTAATAGTTTGCGCAACGTTGTTGCCATTGCTACAGGCATCGTGGTG
TCACGCTCGTCGTTTGGTATGGCTTCATTCAGCTCCGGTTCCCAACGATCAAGGCGAGTTACATGATCCC
CCATGTTGTGCAAAAAAGCGGTTAGCTCCTTCGGTCCTCCGATCGTTGTCAGAAGTAAGTTGGCCGCAGT
GTTATCACTCATGGTTATGGCAGCACTGCATAATTCTCTTACTGTCATGCCATCCGTAAGATGCTTTTCT
GTGACTGGTGAGTACTCAACCAAGTCATTCTGAGAATAGTGTATGCGGCGACCGAGTTGCTCTTGCCCGG
CGTCAATACGGGATAATACCGCGCCACATAGCAGAACTTTAAAAGTGCTCATCATTGGAAAACGTTCTTC
GGGGCGAAAACTCTCAAGGATCTTACCGCTGTTGAGATCCAGTTCGATGTAACCCACTCGTGCACCCAAC
TGATCTTCAGCATCTTTTACTTTCACCAGCGTTTCTGGGTGAGCAAAAACAGGAAGGCAAAATGCCGCAA
AAAAGGGAATAAGGGCGACACGGAAATGTTGAATACTCATACTCTTCCTTTTTCAATATTATTGAAGCAT
TTATCAGGGTTATTGTCTCATGAGCGGATACATATTTGAATGTATTTAGAAAAATAAACAAATAGGGGTT
CCGCGCACATTTCCCCGAAAAGTGCCACCTGAC
Features (pLannotate 1.2.2; 19 found; start..end, strand, type, name):
     31..83      -  misc_feature   bom (fragment): basis of mobility region from pBR322
    211..277     +  CDS            small t antigen (fragment): SV40 (simian virus 40) small t antigen
    284..1462    +  promoter       EF-1α promoter: strong constitutive promoter for human elongation factor EF-1α
   1571..2083    +  CDS            avrXa10 (fragment): AVX10_XANOO - Experimental evidence at protein level: Swiss-Prot protein existence level 1. Avirulence protein. Induces the hypersensitive response (HR)in rice plants carrying the resistance gene Xa10. Activity depends on the presence of the core repeat domains; replacement with repeat domains from other proteins (AvrBs3 of X.euvesicatoria (AC P14727) or AvrXa7 of this organism) does not elicit the HR. Probably acts as a transcription factor in its host plant (rice) to induce plant resistance or disease. From Xanthomonas oryzae pv. oryzae.
   2072..2266    +  CDS            avrXa10 (fragment): AVX10_XANOO - Experimental evidence at protein level: Swiss-Prot protein existence level 1. Avirulence protein. Induces the hypersensitive response (HR)in rice plants carrying the resistance gene Xa10. Activity depends on the presence of the core repeat domains; replacement with repeat domains from other proteins (AvrBs3 of X.euvesicatoria (AC P14727) or AvrXa7 of this organism) does not elicit the HR. Probably acts as a transcription factor in its host plant (rice) to induce plant resistance or disease. From Xanthomonas oryzae pv. oryzae.
   2369..2425    +  CDS            GCN4_v4: GCN4 peptide optimized to improve solubility while preserving binding to an scFv-GFP fusion protein (Tanenbaum et al., 2014)
   2743..2766    +  CDS            GCN4_v4 (fragment): GCN4 peptide optimized to improve solubility while preserving binding to an scFv-GFP fusion protein (Tanenbaum et al., 2014)
   3035..3057    +  CDS            GCN4_v4 (fragment): GCN4 peptide optimized to improve solubility while preserving binding to an scFv-GFP fusion protein (Tanenbaum et al., 2014)
   3128..3357    +  intron         chimeric intron: chimera between introns from adenovirus and immunoglobulin heavy chain genes
   3429..3513    +  CDS            large T antigen (fragment): large T antigen from SV40 (simian virus 40)
   3536..3657    +  polyA_signal   SV40 poly(A) signal: SV40 polyadenylation signal
   3668..3719    +  polyA_signal   SV40 poly(A) signal (fragment): SV40 polyadenylation signal
   3783..3799    -  protein_bind   lac operator: The lac repressor binds to the lac operator to inhibit transcription in E. coli. This inhibition can be relieved by adding lactose or isopropyl-β-D-thiogalactopyranoside (IPTG). lac repressor encoded by lacI
   3807..3837    -  promoter       lac promoter: promoter for the E. coli lac operon
   3852..3873    -  protein_bind   CAP binding site: CAP binding activates transcription in the presence of cAMP. E. coli catabolite activator protein
   3886..3978    -  CDS            lacI (fragment): lac repressor; lacI; The lac repressor binds to the lac operator to inhibit transcription in E. coli. This inhibition can be relieved by adding lactose or isopropyl-β-D-thiogalactopyranoside (IPTG).
   4161..4749    -  rep_origin     ori: high-copy-number ColE1/pMB1/pBR322/pUC origin of replication
   4920..5780    -  CDS            AmpR: β-lactamase; bla; confers resistance to ampicillin, carbenicillin, and related antibiotics
   5781..5885    -  promoter       AmpR promoter: bla
