[The description below was written by a language model from this plasmid's Addgene catalogue record and pLannotate feature annotations shown in this document.]
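Description:
LLP250 pEF1a-TALE-SunTag is a mammalian expression plasmid of about 5.9 kb, derived from the LLP245 pEF1a-TALE-DNMT3a-Wt backbone, that serves as an empty acceptor for building TALE–SunTag fusion proteins. It is maintained in E. coli through a high-copy ColE1/pUC-type origin and selected with ampicillin via the AmpR (β-lactamase) gene and its own promoter. Remnants of lac regulatory sequences and a pBR322 bom fragment are backbone leftovers. The plasmid carries no puromycin resistance gene, and no other mammalian selection marker is annotated.

The expression cassette is driven by the strong constitutive human EF-1α promoter. Downstream lie two adjacent fragments matching the Xanthomonas TAL effector AvrXa10. These most likely represent the N- and C-terminal TALE scaffold flanking the site where a custom DNA-binding repeat array is to be inserted, since the record describes the TALE as empty. The scaffold is fused to a synthetic SunTag array of ten GCN4 peptide epitopes. The annotation software picked up only one complete GCN4_v4 unit and two fragments, probably because of the repetitive sequence. The catalogue lists an N-terminal 3xHA tag for detection, although it is not annotated in the feature table. A chimeric intron, SV40 T-antigen fragments and SV40 polyadenylation signals follow the coding region.

Once a targeting repeat array is cloned in, the TALE directs the SunTag scaffold to a chosen genomic sequence, where each GCN4 epitope can recruit a co-expressed scFv-fused effector. The associated work concerns modular SunTag-based recruitment of DNMT3A for targeted DNA methylation with reduced off-target activity.
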