Addgene plasmid #100939: LLP250 pEF1a-TALE-SunTag
Purpose: Empty TALE vector fused to SunTagx10 driven by EF1a promoter, with 3xHA tag, no PURO gene
Depositing lab: Ryan Lister. Depositing organization: University of Western Australia. Publication: A modular dCas9-SunTag DNMT3A epigenome editing system overcomes pervasive off-target activity of direct fusion dCas9-DNMT3A constructs. Pflueger C, Tan D, Swain T, Nguyen TV, Pflueger J, Nefzger C, Polo JM, Ford E, Lister R. Genome Res. 2018 Jun 15. pii: gr.233049.117. doi: 10.1101/gr.233049.117. PubMed 29907613.
Backbone
  Vector backbone: LLP245 pEF1a-TALE-DNMT3a-Wt
  Backbone size w/o insert (bp): 4303
  Total vector size (bp): 5912
  Vector type: Mammalian Expression, TALEN
Growth in bacteria
  Bacterial resistance: Ampicillin, 100 μg/mL
  Growth temperature: 30°C
  Growth strain: NEB Stable
  Copy number: Unknown
Gene/Insert
  Gene/Insert name: TALE insertion site, SunTag array (10xGCN4)
  Species: Synthetic
  Insert size (bp): 1596
  Tag / fusion protein: 3xHA (N terminal on insert)
Terms and licenses: Academic/Nonprofit Terms; Industry Terms: Not Available to Industry
How to cite: LLP250 pEF1a-TALE-SunTag was a gift from Ryan Lister (Addgene plasmid # 100939 ; http://n2t.net/addgene:100939 ; RRID:Addgene_100939)
